Addgene plasmid #247611: pNH605-Padh-AtAFB2
Purpose: Expression of AtAFB2
Depositing lab: Sebastian Schuck. Depositing organization: Universitaet Heidelberg. Publication: Systematic evaluation of tools for auxin-inducible protein degradation in budding yeast. Hubbe P, Sharma C, Pajonk O, Peters N, Guschtschin-Schmidt N, Friemel N, Schuck S. Mol Biol Cell. 2026 Feb 1;37(2):mr2. doi: 10.1091/mbc.E25-12-0571. Epub 2025 Dec 16. PubMed 41400934.
Backbone
  Vector backbone: pNH605
  Vector type: Yeast Expression
Growth in bacteria
  Bacterial resistance: Ampicillin, 100 μg/mL
  Growth temperature: 37°C
  Growth strain: DH5alpha
  Copy number: High Copy
Gene/Insert
  Gene/Insert name: AtAFB2
  Species: A. thaliana (mustard weed)
  Promoter: ADH1
  Cloning method: Gibson Cloning
Terms and licenses: Academic/Nonprofit Terms; Industry Terms: Not Available to Industry
Depositor comments: Also known as pSS1446. Please visit https://doi.org/10.1101/2025.09.24.678194 for bioRxiv preprint.
How to cite: pNH605-Padh-AtAFB2 was a gift from Sebastian Schuck (Addgene plasmid # 247611 ; http://n2t.net/addgene:247611 ; RRID:Addgene_247611)
