[The description below was written by a language model from this plasmid's Addgene catalogue record and pLannotate feature annotations shown in this document.]
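Description:
pNH605-Padh-AtAFB2 (also known as pSS1446) is a 9,265 nt yeast expression plasmid built on the pNH605 backbone for producing the Arabidopsis thaliana auxin receptor F-box protein AFB2 in Saccharomyces cerevisiae. In E. coli it is maintained at high copy through a ColE1/pUC-type origin and selected with ampicillin via the β-lactamase gene. An f1 phage origin and remnants of a pBluescript-style cloning region (lac promoter and operator, lacZα fragment, T3 and T7 promoters) are also annotated. The feature table shows no yeast replication origin or centromere. Instead it shows a complete LEU2 gene with its own promoter as the auxotrophic marker, along with flanking fragments of the LEU2 locus and its neighbours, including a short LEU2 fragment and an NFS1 fragment downstream of the expression cassette. This layout is consistent with a vector meant to integrate at the LEU2 locus, although the record does not explicitly state the integration strategy. Small fragments of URA3, bom, rop and lacI appear to be backbone remnants with no evident function.

The payload is the full AFB2 coding sequence, inserted by Gibson cloning between the S. cerevisiae ADH1 promoter and the CYC1 transcription terminator. No epitope tag or reporter fusion is annotated. AFB2 acts as the substrate-recognition subunit of an SCF E3 ubiquitin ligase and, when bound to auxin, recruits Aux/IAA degron-containing proteins for ubiquitination and proteasomal degradation. Expressing it in budding yeast supplies the plant-derived component needed for auxin-inducible degron systems, and the plasmid comes from a study that systematically compared tools for auxin-inducible protein depletion in yeast.
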