Features (pLannotate 1.2.2; 26 found; start..end, strand, type, name):
     59..136     +  CDS            YO192_YEAST (fragment): Experimental evidence at protein level: Swiss-Prot protein existence level 1. From Saccharomyces cerevisiae (strain ATCC 204508 / S288c) (Baker's yeast).
    276..683     +  promoter       LEU2 promoter: S. cerevisiae LEU2
   1199..2293    +  CDS            LEU2: LEU3_YEAST - Experimental evidence at protein level: Swiss-Prot protein existence level 1. Catalyzes the oxidation of 3-carboxy-2-hydroxy-4- methylpentanoate (3-isopropylmalate) to 3-carboxy-4-methyl-2- oxopentanoate. The product decarboxylates to 4-methyl-2 oxopentanoate. From Saccharomyces cerevisiae (strain ATCC 204508 / S288c) (Baker's yeast).
   2509..3213    +  promoter       ADH1 promoter: S. cerevisiae ADH1; promoter for alcohol dehydrogenase 1
   3221..3238    +  misc_feature   MCS (fragment): pBluescript multiple cloning site
   3239..4963    +  CDS            AFB2: AFB2_ARATH - Also known as LRF2. Experimental evidence at protein level: Swiss-Prot protein existence level 1. Component of SCF(ASK-cullin-F-box) E3 ubiquitin ligase complexes, which may mediate the ubiquitination and subsequent proteasomal degradation of target proteins. Confers sensitivity to the virulent bacterial pathogen P.syringae (By similarity). Auxin receptor that mediates Aux/IAA proteins proteasomal degradation and auxin- regulated transcription. Involved in embryogenesis regulation by auxin. From Arabidopsis thaliana (Mouse-ear cress).
   4971..4998    +  misc_feature   MCS (fragment): pBluescript multiple cloning site
   4999..5246    +  terminator     CYC1 terminator: S. cerevisiae CYC1; transcription terminator for CYC1
   5250..5302    +  CDS            LEU2 (fragment): 3-isopropylmalate dehydrogenase, required for leucine biosynthesis; S. cerevisiae LEU2; yeast auxotrophic marker
   5664..5774    -  CDS            NFS1 (fragment): NFS1_YEAST - Also known as SPL1 From Saccharomyces cerevisiae (strain ATCC 204508 / S288c) (Baker's yeast).
   5813..5831    -  promoter       T7 promoter: promoter for bacteriophage T7 RNA polymerase
   5834..5991    +  CDS            lacZα (fragment): LacZα fragment of β-galactosidase; lacZ fragment
   5995..6423    +  rep_origin     f1 ori (sequence partly withheld): f1 bacteriophage origin of replication; arrow indicates direction of (+) strand synthesis
   6451..6502    -  misc_feature   bom (fragment): basis of mobility region from pBR322
   6558..6650    -  CDS            URA3 (fragment): PYRF_YEAST - Experimental evidence at protein level: Swiss-Prot protein existence level 1. From Saccharomyces cerevisiae (strain ATCC 204508 / S288c) (Baker's yeast).
   6650..6782    -  promoter       URA3 promoter (fragment): S. cerevisiae URA3
   6790..6839    -  misc_feature   bom (fragment): basis of mobility region from pBR322
   6941..6976    -  CDS            rop (fragment): Rop protein, which maintains plasmids at low copy number; rop
   7088..7192    +  promoter       AmpR promoter: bla
   7193..8053    +  CDS            AmpR: β-lactamase; bla; confers resistance to ampicillin, carbenicillin, and related antibiotics
   8224..8812    +  rep_origin     ori: high-copy-number ColE1/pMB1/pBR322/pUC origin of replication
   8995..9087    +  CDS            lacI (fragment): lac repressor; lacI; The lac repressor binds to the lac operator to inhibit transcription in E. coli. This inhibition can be relieved by adding lactose or isopropyl-β-D-thiogalactopyranoside (IPTG).
   9100..9121    +  protein_bind   CAP binding site: CAP binding activates transcription in the presence of cAMP. E. coli catabolite activator protein
   9136..9166    +  promoter       lac promoter: promoter for the E. coli lac operon
   9174..9190    +  protein_bind   lac operator: The lac repressor binds to the lac operator to inhibit transcription in E. coli. This inhibition can be relieved by adding lactose or isopropyl-β-D-thiogalactopyranoside (IPTG). lac repressor encoded by lacI
   9235..9253    +  promoter       T3 promoter: promoter for bacteriophage T3 RNA polymerase
>Addgene plasmid #247611 | pNH605-Padh-AtAFB2 | addgene full sequence | sequence record 494855 | Addgene NGS Result
GGCCGGCCATTTAAATGTTTAAACGGCCACGCTGGCCGAGGAGAACTTCTAGTATATCTACATACCTAAT
ATTATTGCCTTATTAAAAATGGAATCCCAACGATTACATCAAAATCCACATTCTCTTCAAAATCAATTGT
CCTGTACTTCCTTGTTCATGTGTGTTCAAAAACGTTATATTTATAGGATAATTATACTCTATTTCTCAAC
AAGTAATTGGTTGTTTGGCCGAGCGGTCTAAGGCGCCTGATTCAAGAAATATCTTGACCGCAGTTAACTG
TGGGAATACTCAGGTATCGTAAGATGCAAGAGTTCGAATCTCTTAGCAACCATTATTTTTTTCCTCAACA
TAACGAGAACACACAGGGGCGCTATCGCACAGAATCAAATTCGATGACTGGAAATTTTTTGTTAATTTCA
GAGGTCGCCTGACGCATATACCTTTTTCAACTGAAAAATTGGGAGAAAAAGGAAAGGTGAGAGCGCCGGA
ACCGGCTTTTCATATAGAATAGAGAAGCGTTCATGACTAAATGCTTGCATCACAATACTTGAAGTTGACA
ATATTATTTAAGGACCTATTGTTTTTTCCAATAGGTGGTTAGCAATCGTCTTACTTTCTAACTTTTCTTA
CCTTTTACATTTCAGCAATATATATATATATATTTCAAGGATATACCATTCTAATGTCTGCCCCTAAGTT
ACCAATAGATAGCGGTTTAATATAAGGTTTCAACAAGAAATATTTTGTGAAAATCAAAAGTTAATAGTTT
CACTGTCGAAAATATGAAAGTTTAAGTTTTCAGTTCATCCCATTGTAGTTATCAAATTTCTGTGTTTCCC
GTATATGTGTGCTCTGTATTCATCGCTATCTTGAAACTGGTTATGATCGTTGCGCATGTGACCTGTATCG
CTCAAAAGAGCCCGGCACCGGTACCGGGCAAAAGCCCCTAGCAAGCTAAAATGATTCAACTTTCGTAGTA
ATTTGTTCAACCGGTCACAGTAAAGTCAATGACTAACTTTTGAATCGAGGATGTATTTCCAATTGAAAGC
AATGTATATATAAACCATTGTGTTGAAGCTTGTCTTACAGTTTTCTTGTATCCTCCCATTGTTCATATAG
TACTTAAAGTACCATAATCCTTAAAGAACAAACTTGAAAGAGAATACACTATACACAACTAATAAATAAA
GAATAATCATGGCTGTGACCAAGACAATTGTAGTTCTACCAGGTGACCATGTTGGTCAAGAAATCACTGA
AGAGGCCATTAAAGTTTTAAATGCTATTCAGGAATGTCGTCCAGACAAGGTCAATTTCAAGTTTGATCAT
CATTTGATCGGTGGTGCTGCAATTGATGCCACTGGTGTTCCATTACCAGACGAAGCTTTGGAGGCCTCTA
AGAAAGCTGATGCCGTGCTTCTGGGTGCTGTTGGTGGTCCAAAATGGGGTACTGGCGCTGTCAGACCAGA
ACAAGGTCTTTTGAAAATCCGTAAGGAGTTGCAATTGTATGCTAATCTAAGACCATGTAATTTTGCATCT
GATTCCTTACTAGATCTATCGCCATTGAAGCCTGAAATTGCAAGAGGTACAGATTTCGTCGTTGTTAGAG
AACTAGTGGGTGGTATTTATTTCGGGGAGAGAAAAGAAGATGAAGGTGATGGTGTCGCCTGGGATAGCGA
AAAGTATTCTGTGCCCGAAGTTCAAAGAATCACTAGAATGGCTGCTTTCATGGCTCTGCAACACAACCCA
CCTTTACCTATTTGGTCTCTAGATAAAGCCAACGTTCTAGCATCATCAAGATTATGGAGAAAAACAGTGG
AAGAGACGATTAAGAATGAATTCCCACAATTGACTGTTCAACATCAATTGATTGATTCCGCTGCTATGAT
CTTGGTTAAGAACCCAACTCATCTAAATGGTATTATTATCACAAACAATATGTTTGGTGATATTATCTCC
GATGAAGCCTCCGTGATCCCAGGTTCGTTAGGATTACTTCCATCTGCCTCCTTGGCATCTCTTCCAGATA
AGAATACGGCATTTGGTTTATATGAGCCATGTCATGGCTCTGCTCCAGACTTACCAAAGGGAAAGGTTAA
CCCCGTAGCAACAATCCTATCTGCTGCTATGATGTTGAAGTTGTCTCTGGACCTGTTCGAAGAAGGTGAA
ATTATAGAACAAGCAGTCAAGAAAGTGTTGGATTCTGGTATCAGAACAGCGGATCTAAAGGGTACCAACT
CTACTACTGAGGTCGGTGATGCAGTAGCGAAAGCTGTCAGGGAACTATTAGCTTAGACTTAGTAGATGTA
CAGTTGCATACATAAGTCTGAACAGAAAGAAGTAAATATCATATCTAGTTCGGTTTAGAAATCAGTGACT
ATATTGGTTTTGACCAGATCGCAATCCTTGCAAGCATTTAGTAATGACTATCAAACCGGTGAATCATCTG
ATAAGGCTATATTAGCTTGTGCATTCGCATGTATCGGGAAACGAACGGTACCGGGCCCATCCTTTTGTTG
TTTCCGGGTGTACAATATGGACTTCCTCTTTTCTGGCAACCAAACCCATACATCGGGATTCCTATAATAC
CTTCGTTGGTCTCCCTAACATGTAGGTGGCGGAGGGGAGATATACAATAGAACAGATACCAGACAAGACA
TAATGGGCTAAACAAGACTACACCAATTACACTGCCTCATTGATGGTGGTACATAACGAACTAATACTGT
AGCCCTAGACTTGATAGCCATCATCATATCGAAGTTTCACTACCCTTTTTCCATTTGCCATCTATTGAAG
TAATAATAGGCGCATGCAACTTCTTTTCTTTTTTTTTCTTTTCTCTCTCCCCCGTTGTTGTCTCACCATA
TCCGCAATGACAAAAAAATGATGGAAGACACTAAAGGAAAAAATTAACGACAAAGACAGCACCAACAGAT
GTCGTTGTTCCAGAGCTGATGAGGGGTATCTCGAAGCACACGAAACTTTTTCCTTCCTTCATTCACGCAC
ACTACTCTCTAATGAGCAACGGTATACGGCCTTCCTTCCAGTTACTTGAATTTGAAATAAAAAAAAGTTT
GCTGTCTTGCTATCAAGTATAAATAGACCTGCAATTATTAATCTTTTGTTTCCTCGTCATTGTTCTCGTT
CCCTTTCTTCCTTGTTTCTTTTTCTGCACAATATTTCAAGCTATACCAAGCATACAATCAACTCCAAGCT
GGCCGCTCTAGAACTAGTATGAACTACTTTCCCGATGAGGTCATTGAGCACGTCTTTGATTTCGTCACAA
GCCACAAGGATAGGAACGCCATTAGCCTGGTCTGTAAGAGCTGGTACAAGATCGAGCGGTATTCCAGACA
GAAGGTGTTCATCGGCAACTGCTACGCCATCAATCCAGAGAGGCTGCTGCGGAGATTTCCCTGTCTGAAG
AGCCTGACCCTGAAGGGCAAGCCCCACTTCGCCGACTTTAACCTGGTGCCTCACGAGTGGGGAGGATTCG
TGCTGCCATGGATCGAGGCCCTGGCACGGTCCAGAGTGGGCCTGGAGGAGCTGAGGCTGAAGCGCATGGT
GGTGACAGACGAGTCTCTGGAGCTGCTGTCTCGGAGCTTCGTGAACTTCAAGAGCCTGGTGCTGGTGTCC
TGCGAGGGCTTTACCACAGATGGCCTGGCAAGCATCGCAGCAAACTGTAGGCACCTGCGGGACCTGGACC
TGCAGGAGAATGAGATCGACGATCACAGAGGCCAGTGGCTGTCCTGCTTCCCCGATACCTGTACCACACT
GGTGACACTGAACTTTGCCTGCCTGGAGGGCGAGACAAATCTGGTGGCCCTGGAGAGGCTGGTGGCACGC
TCTCCCAACCTGAAGAGCCTGAAGCTGAATAGGGCAGTGCCTCTGGACGCACTGGCAAGACTGATGGCAT
GCGCACCACAGATCGTGGATCTGGGCGTGGGCTCCTACGAGAACGACCCTGATTCCGAGTCTTATCTGAA
GCTGATGGCCGTGATCAAGAAGTGTACCAGCCTGCGCAGCCTGTCCGGCTTCCTGGAGGCAGCACCTCAC
TGCCTGTCCGCCTTTCACCCAATCTGTCACAACCTGACATCCCTGAATCTGTCTTACGCCGCCGAGATCC
ACGGCTCCCACCTGATCAAGCTGATCCAGCACTGCAAGAAGCTGCAGAGGCTGTGGATCCTGGACTCCAT
CGGCGATAAGGGCCTGGAGGTGGTGGCCTCTACCTGTAAGGAGCTGCAGGAGCTGCGCGTGTTCCCATCT
GACCTGCTGGGAGGAGGAAACACCGCAGTGACAGAGGAGGGCCTGGTGGCAATCTCTGCCGGATGCCCCA
AGCTGCACAGCATCCTGTATTTTTGTCAGCAGATGACCAACGCCGCCCTGGTGACAGTGGCCAAGAACTG
CCCCAATTTCATCAGGTTTCGCCTGTGCATCCTGGAGCCCAATAAGCCTGACCACGTGACATCTCAGCCT
CTGGATGAGGGCTTCGGCGCCATCGTGAAGGCCTGCAAGAGCCTGAGGCGCCTGTCTCTGAGCGGCCTGC
TGACCGACCAGGTGTTCCTGTACATCGGCATGTATGCCAACCAGCTGGAGATGCTGTCTATCGCCTTTGC
CGGCGACACAGATAAGGGCATGCTGTACGTGCTGAATGGCTGTAAGAAGATGAAGAAGCTGGAGATCAGA
GACAGCCCTTTTGGCGATACCGCCCTGCTGGCAGACGTGAGCAAGTATGAGACAATGCGGAGCCTGTGGA
TGAGCTCCTGCGAGGTGACCCTGAGCGGCTGTAAGAGACTGGCCGAGAAGGCCCCATGGCTGAACGTGGA
GATCATCAACGAGAATGACAACAATAGGATGGAGGAGAATGGCCACGAGGGCCGCCAGAAGGTGGATAAG
CTGTATCTGTATAGGACCGTCGTCGGGACTCGGATGGATGCCCCCCCCTTTGTCTGGATTCTGTGAGCGG
CAAGCTTATCGATACCGTCGACCTCGAGTCATGTAATTAGTTATGTCACGCTTACATTCACGCCCTCCCC
CCACATCCGCTCTAACCGAAAAGGAAGGAGTTAGACAACCTGAAGTCTAGGTCCCTATTTATTTTTTTAT
AGTTATGTTAGTATTAAGAACGTTATTTATATTTCAAATTTTTCTTTTTTTTCTGTACAGACGCGTGTAC
GCATGTAACATTATACTGAAAACCTTGCTTGAGAAGGTTTTGGGACGCTCGAAGGCTTTAATTTGCTGGC
CACCGAAGTCGGTGATGCTGTCGCCGAAGAAGTTAAGAAAATCCTTGCTTAAAAAGATTCTCTTTTTTTA
TGATATTTGTACATAAACTTTATAAATGAAATTCATAATAGAAACGACACGAAATTACAAAATGGAATAT
GTTCATAGGGTAGACGAAACTATATACGCAATCTACATACATTTATCAAGAAGGAGAAAAAGGAGGATGT
AAAGGAATACAGGTAAGCAAATTGATACTAATGGCTCAACGTGATAAGGAAAAAGAATTGCACTTTAACA
TTAATATTGACAAGGAGGAGGGCACCACACAAAAAGTTAGGTGTAACAGAAAATCATGAAACTATGATTC
CTAATTTATATATTGGAGGATTTTCTCTAAAAAAAAAAAAATACAACAAATAAAAAACACTCAATGACCT
GACCATTTGATGGAGTTTAAGTCAATACCTCCTTGAACCATTTCCCATAATGGTGAAAGTTCCCTCAAGA
ATTTTACTCTGTCAGAAACGGCCTTAACGACGTAGGCCGGCCATTTAAATGTTTAAACGGCCACGCTGGC
CCCCTATAGTGAGTCGTATTACAATTCACTGGCCGTCGTTTTACAACGTCGTGACTGGGAAAACCCTGGC
GTTACCCAACTTAATCGCCTTGCAGCACATCCCCCTTTCGCCAGCTGGCGTAATAGCGAAGAGGCCCGCA
CCGATCGCCCTTCCCAACAGTTGCGCAGCCTGAATGGCGAATGG
[124 nt withheld, positions 5995-6118]
C
[91 nt withheld, positions 6120-6210]
A
[49 nt withheld, positions 6212-6260]
CCTTTGACGTTGGAGTCCACGTTCTTT
[37 nt withheld, positions 6288-6324]
ACCCTATCTCGGTCTATTCTTTTGATTTATAAGGGATTTTGCCGATTTCGGCCTATTGGTTAAAAAATGA
GCTGATTTAACAAAAATTTAACGCGAATTTTAACAAAATATTAACGCTTACAATTTCCTGATGCGGTATT
TTCTCCTTACGCATCTGTGCGGTATTTCACACCGCATAGGGTAATAACTGATATAATTAAATTGAAGCTC
TAATTTGTGAGTTTAGTATTAGGATCTCTACCCTTGGCGAAAAGTCCTCTGCCAACAATGATGATATCTG
ATCCACCACTTACAACTTCGTCGACGGTTCTGTACTGCTGACCCAATATGCGTATATATACCAATCTAAG
TCTGTGCTCCTTCCTTCGTTCTTCCTTCTGTTCGGAGATTACCGAATCAAAAAAATTTCAAGGAAACCGA
AATCAAAAAAAAGAATAAAAAAAAAATGATGAATTGAAAAGGTGGTATGGTGCACTCTCAGTACAATCTG
CTCTGATGCCGCATAGTTAAGCCAGCCCCGACACCCGCCAACACCCGCTGACGCGCCCTGACGGGCTTGT
CTGCTCCCGGCATCCGCTTACAGACAAGCTGTGACCGTCTCCGGGAGCTGCATGTGTCAGAGGTTTTCAC
CGTCATCACCGAAACGCGCGAGACGAAAGGGCCTCGTGATACGCCTATTTTTATAGGTTAATGTCATGAT
AATAATGGTTTCTTAGACGTCGGCGCGCCGAGGACGTCAGGTGGCACTTTTCGGGGAAATGTGCGCGGAA
CCCCTATTTGTTTATTTTTCTAAATACATTCAAATATGTATCCGCTCATGAGACAATAACCCTGATAAAT
GCTTCAATAATATTGAAAAAGGAAGAGTATGAGTATTCAACATTTCCGTGTCGCCCTTATTCCCTTTTTT
GCGGCATTTTGCCTTCCTGTTTTTGCTCACCCAGAAACGCTGGTGAAAGTAAAAGATGCTGAAGATCAGT
TGGGTGCACGAGTGGGTTACATCGAACTGGATCTCAACAGCGGTAAGATCCTTGAGAGTTTTCGCCCCGA
AGAACGTTTTCCAATGATGAGCACTTTTAAAGTTCTGCTATGTGGCGCGGTATTATCCCGTATTGACGCC
GGGCAAGAGCAACTCGGTCGCCGCATACACTATTCTCAGAATGACTTGGTTGAGTACTCACCAGTCACAG
AAAAGCATCTTACGGATGGCATGACAGTAAGAGAATTATGCAGTGCTGCCATAACCATGAGTGATAACAC
TGCGGCCAACTTACTTCTGACAACGATCGGAGGACCGAAGGAGCTAACCGCTTTTTTGCACAACATGGGG
GATCATGTAACTCGCCTTGATCGTTGGGAACCGGAGCTGAATGAAGCCATACCAAACGACGAGCGTGACA
CCACGATGCCTGTAGCAATGGCAACAACGTTGCGCAAACTATTAACTGGCGAACTACTTACTCTAGCTTC
CCGGCAACAATTAATAGACTGGATGGAGGCGGATAAAGTTGCAGGACCACTTCTGCGCTCGGCCCTTCCG
GCTGGCTGGTTTATTGCTGATAAATCTGGAGCCGGTGAGCGTGGGTCTCGCGGTATCATTGCAGCACTGG
GGCCAGATGGTAAGCCCTCCCGTATCGTAGTTATCTACACGACGGGGAGTCAGGCAACTATGGATGAACG
AAATAGACAGATCGCTGAGATAGGTGCCTCACTGATTAAGCATTGGTAACTGTCAGACCAAGTTTACTCA
TATATACTTTAGATTGATTTAAAACTTCATTTTTAATTTAAAAGGATCTAGGTGAAGATCCTTTTTGATA
ATCTCATGACCAAAATCCCTTAACGTGAGTTTTCGTTCCACTGAGCGTCAGACCCCGTAGAAAAGATCAA
AGGATCTTCTTGAGATCCTTTTTTTCTGCGCGTAATCTGCTGCTTGCAAACAAAAAAACCACCGCTACCA
GCGGTGGTTTGTTTGCCGGATCAAGAGCTACCAACTCTTTTTCCGAAGGTAACTGGCTTCAGCAGAGCGC
AGATACCAAATACTGTTCTTCTAGTGTAGCCGTAGTTAGGCCACCACTTCAAGAACTCTGTAGCACCGCC
TACATACCTCGCTCTGCTAATCCTGTTACCAGTGGCTGCTGCCAGTGGCGATAAGTCGTGTCTTACCGGG
TTGGACTCAAGACGATAGTTACCGGATAAGGCGCAGCGGTCGGGCTGAACGGGGGGTTCGTGCACACAGC
CCAGCTTGGAGCGAACGACCTACACCGAACTGAGATACCTACAGCGTGAGCTATGAGAAAGCGCCACGCT
TCCCGAAGGGAGAAAGGCGGACAGGTATCCGGTAAGCGGCAGGGTCGGAACAGGAGAGCGCACGAGGGAG
CTTCCAGGGGGAAACGCCTGGTATCTTTATAGTCCTGTCGGGTTTCGCCACCTCTGACTTGAGCGTCGAT
TTTTGTGATGCTCGTCAGGGGGGCGGAGCCTATGGAAAAACGCCAGCAACGCGGCCTTTTTACGGTTCCT
GGCCTTTTGCTGGCCTTTTGCTCACATGTTCTTTCCTGCGTTATCCCCTGATTCTGTGGATAACCGTATT
ACCGCCTTTGAGTGAGCTGATACCGCTCGCCGCAGCCGAACGACCGAGCGCAGCGAGTCAGTGAGCGAGG
AAGCGGAAGAGCGCCCAATACGCAAACCGCCTCTCCCCGCGCGTTGGCCGATTCATTAATGCAGCTGGCA
CGACAGGTTTCCCGACTGGAAAGCGGGCAGTGAGCGCAACGCAATTAATGTGAGTTAGCTCACTCATTAG
GCACCCCAGGCTTTACACTTTATGCTTCCGGCTCGTATGTTGTGTGGAATTGTGAGCGGATAACAATTTC
ACACAGGAAACAGCTATGACCATGATTACGCCAAGCTCGGAATTAACCCTCACTAAAGGGAACAAAAGCT
G
